Addgene plasmid #40843: pAS-8 (seed1-8)
Purpose: Target RNAs used to determine complementarity requirements for in vitro tailing and degradation
Depositing lab: Phillip Zamore. Depositing organization: University of Massachusetts, Worcester. Publication: Target RNA-directed trimming and tailing of small silencing RNAs. Ameres SL, Horwich MD, Hung JH, Xu J, Ghildiyal M, Weng Z, Zamore PD. Science. 2010 Jun 18;328(5985):1534-9. 10.1126/science.1187058 PubMed 20558712.
Backbone
  Vector backbone: pENTR/D-EGFP
  Backbone manufacturer: Zamore lab
  Total vector size (bp): 3549
  Modifications to backbone: A DNA fragment encoding EGFP together with the downstream multiple cloning site was amplified from pEGFP-N1 (Clontech, Mountain View, CA, USA) and inserted into pENTR/D-TOPO (Invitrogen, Carlsbad, CA, USA) using the pENTR Directional TOPO Cloning Kit (Invitrogen) to generate pENTR/D-EGFP.
  Vector type: Insect Expression ; miRNA reporter
Growth in bacteria
  Bacterial resistance: Kanamycin, 50 μg/mL
  Growth temperature: 37°C
  Growth strain: DH5alpha
  Copy number: High Copy
Gene/Insert
  Gene/Insert name: let-7–seed1-8
  Species: D. melanogaster (fly)
  Promoter: Actin5C
  Tag / fusion protein: EGFP (N terminal on insert)
  Cloning method: Gateway Cloning
  Sequencing primers: 5′ EGFP-C
Terms and licenses: Academic/Nonprofit Terms; Industry Terms: Not Available to Industry
Depositor comments: The let-7 seed1-8 complimentary sequence was inserted in the XbaI site in the 3'UTR of EGFP using the following oligos: s: CTAGATAACACGTTGGCTCTACCTCAT as: CTAGATGAGGTAGAGCCAACGTGTTAT
How to cite: pAS-8 (seed1-8) was a gift from Phillip Zamore (Addgene plasmid # 40843 ; http://n2t.net/addgene:40843 ; RRID:Addgene_40843)
