[The description below was written by a language model from this plasmid's Addgene catalogue record.]
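Description:
pAS-8 (seed1-8) is a small (about 3.5 kb) Gateway entry-type plasmid built on pENTR/D-EGFP, a backbone made by amplifying the EGFP coding sequence and its downstream multiple cloning site from pEGFP-N1 and inserting the fragment into pENTR/D-TOPO by directional TOPO cloning. It is maintained in E. coli as a high-copy plasmid under kanamycin selection. The catalogue classes it as an insect expression vector and miRNA reporter and lists Gateway as the cloning method. No feature table is provided, so the replication origin and recombination sites cannot be confirmed from the record.

The payload is an EGFP reporter whose 3′ UTR carries a short synthetic target site for Drosophila let-7, introduced as an annealed oligonucleotide pair at the XbaI site downstream of EGFP. The name "seed1-8" suggests that complementarity to let-7 is restricted to miRNA positions 1 to 8, the seed region, with the rest of the site mismatched, although the record does not describe the pairing explicitly. On that reading it is one member of a series of targets with varying degrees of pairing. An Actin5C promoter, a strong constitutive promoter in fly cells, is listed. However, the entry-vector backbone and small total size make it unclear whether that promoter is physically present in this plasmid or would be supplied by a destination vector after Gateway recombination.

The stated purpose is to provide target RNAs for defining how much complementarity between a small RNA and its target is needed to trigger tailing and degradation of the small RNA in vitro, as part of work on target RNA-directed trimming and tailing of small silencing RNAs.
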