>Addgene plasmid #40843 | pAS-8 (seed1-8) | addgene partial sequence | sequence record 70036 | EGFP-C 5'-CATGGTCCTGCTGGAGTTCGTG-3'
GGCATGGACGAGCTGTACAAGTAAAGCGGCCGCGACTCTAGATAACACGTTGGCTCTACCTCATCTAGAT
CATAATCAGCCATACCACATTTGTAGAGGTTTTACTTGCTTTAAAAAACCTCCCACACCTCCCCCTGAAC
CTGAAACATAAAATGAATGCAATTGTTGTTGTTAACTTGTTTATTGCAGCTTATAATGGTTACAAGGGTG
GGCGCGCCGACCCAGCTTTCTTGTACAAAGTTGGCATTATAAGAAAGCATTGCTTATCAATTTGTTGCAA
CGAACAGGTCACTATCAGTCAAAATAAAATCATTATTTGCCATCCAGCTGATATCCCCTATAGTGAGTCG
TATTACATGGTCATAGCTGTTTCCTGGCAGCTCTGGCCCGTGTCTCAAAATCTCTGATGTTACATTGCAC
AAGATAAAAATATATCATCATGAACAATAAAACTGTCTGCTTACATAAACAGTAATACAAGGGGTGTTAT
GAGCCATATTCAACGGGAAACGTCGAGGCCGCGATTAAATTCCAACATGGATGCTGATTTATATGGGTAT
AAATGGGCTCGCGATAATGTCGGGCAATCAGGTGCGACAATCTATCGCTTGTATGGGAAGCCCGATGCGC
CAGAGTTGTTTCTGAAACATGGCAAAGGTAGCGTTGCCAATGATGTTACAGATGAGATGGTCAGACTAAA
CTGGCTGACGGAATTTATGCCTCTTCCGACCATCAAGCATTTTATCCGTACTCCTGATGATGCATGGTTA
CTCACCACTGCGATCCCCGGAAAAACAGCATTCCAGGTATTAGAAGAATAT
